>Addgene plasmid #153666 | pGBW-m4133675 | addgene full sequence | sequence record 300635 | Ginkgo NGS Result
TCTGGCTACACTCGATCAGCAGTTAGATAATAAAATCGCTATCCATCGAAGATGGATGTGTGTTGGTTTT
TTGTGTGTGTAACGCAACGATTGATAGCATAACCCCTTGGGGCCTCTAAACGGGTCTTGAGGGGTTTTTT
GAATTGAGAGGTAGCTGAAGCTGCTGTTATGACCACTAGAGGGAAGAAGATACCTGTGGAGCTAATGGTC
CAAGATGTCGGGAGCCGCGATCGCTGCCAAAAAGGTAAGCTGACGATAGCTGACGAGATTCGATGCCCGA
CGAGCAAATGAGCGCCACGGCTGTTCGCGTAAGCTCGAAACGACGGAGATTCGATAGAGCCAGAGTCGAG
TTTAAACGATTCGGGATCTTAAGGATAAATTTCTGGTAAGGAGGACACGTATGGAAGTGGGCAAGTTGGG
GAAGCCGTATCCGTTGCTGAATCTGGCATATGTGGGAGTATAAGACGCGCAGCGTCGCATCAGGCATTTT
TTTCTGCGCCAATGCACCTAGAATCGGTTACCAATGCTTAATCAGTGAGGCACCTATCTCAGCGATCTGT
CTATTTCGTTCATCCATAGTTGCCTGACTCCCCGTCGTGTAGATAACTACGATACGGGAGGGCTTACCAT
CTGGCCCCAGTGCTGCAATGATACCGCGAGACCCACGCTCACCGGCTCCAGATTTATCAGCAATAAACCA
GCCAGCCGGAAGGGCCGAGCGCAGAAGTGGTCCTGCAACTTTATCCGCCTCCATCCAGTCTATCAACTGT
TGCCGGGAAGCTAGAGTAAGTAGTTCGCCAGTTAATAGTTTACGCAAGGTTGTTGCCATTGCTACAGGCA
TCGTGGTGTCACGCTCGTCGTTTGGTATGGCTTCATTCAGCTCCGGTTCCCAACGATCAAGGCGAGTTAC
ATGATCCCCCATGTTGTGCAAAAAAGCGGTTAGCTCCTTCGGTCCTCCAATCGTTGTCAGAAGTAAGTTG
GCCGCAGTGTTATCACTCATGGTTATGGCAGCACTGCATAATTCTCTTACTGTCATGCCATCCGTAAGAT
GCTTTTCTGTGACTGGTGAATACTCAACCAAGTCATTCTGAGAATAGTGTATGCGGCGACCGAGTTGCTC
TTGCCCGGCGTCAATACGGGATAATACCGCGCCACATAGCAGAACTTTAAAAGTGCTCATCATTGGAAAG
CGTTCTTCGGGGCGAAAACTCTCAAGGATCTTACCGCTGTTGAGATCCAGTTCGATGTAACCCACTCGCG
CACCCAACTGATCTTCAGCATCTTTTACTTTCACCAGCGTTTCTGGGTGAGCAAAAACAGGAAGGCAAAA
TGCCGCAAAAAAGGGAATAAGGGCGACACGGAAATGTTGAATACTCATGCGAAAGCCTCCTGCTGATCCT
GTCTCTTGATAGATGTTTGCAAAAGCTAGGACTCGATTATACGTTGACCGATCAGACTATCAATATCTAG
GTTTAAACAGATCGGTACGCTGCCGTGACCAGGCTTGAGTACAATATCTGACGATTGGACTTCCTGGGTC
CCAAGCTGGATTCCGACTGGCTGACTGCCAAGCAACGATATGGATCGTCGAGACTCGCACTGAGAGGATC
GTTCTCGGTACACCAGGCGCGCCCCGATTTCGATATTCCTCGGATCTCGGATAGATCGGGATTGAGGATG
TAGGTTGAACTTCTCTCGGGTGATCCCGATCTCGGATATTCGGGATTGGAGTAATACCTGGCGATAGGCG
CTGCCAAGCAATAGCCAAGGCGCAAGGCCGGCCAAGAGACTTGCGATAGTTCGTTCGAGAGGTAGCCTGC
AAGATGGATCGGACGAAAGGTTTGAAGATTTTCCGACGAGGGCCTTGGAGAGTTCGGAAATTTAAATGCA
ACTATGGATGAACGAAATAGACAGATCGCTGAGATAGGTGCCTCACTGATTAAGCATTGGTAACTGTCAG
ACCAAGTTTACTCATATATACTTTAGATTGATTTAAAACTTCATTTTTAATTTAAAAGGATCTAGGTGAA
GATCCTTTTTGATAATCTCATGACCAAAATCCCTTAACGTGAGTTTTCGTTCCACTGAGCGTCAGACCCC
GTAGAAAAGATCAAAGGATCTTCTTGAGATCCTTTTTTTCTGCGCGTAATCTGCTGCTTGCAAACAAAAA
AACCACCGCTACCAGCGGTGGTTTGTTTGCCGGATCAAGAGCTACCAACTCTTTTTCCGAAGGTAACTGG
CTTCAGCAGAGCGCAGATACCAAATACTGTTCTTCTAGTGTAGCCGTAGTTAGGCCACCACTTCAAGAAC
TCTGTAGCACCGCCTACATACCTCGCTCTGCTAATCCTGTTACCAGTGGCTGCTGCCAGTGGCGATAAGT
CGTGTCTTACCGGGTTGGACTCAAGACGATAGTTACCGGATAAGGCGCAGCGGTCGGGCTGAACGGGGGG
TTCGTGCACACAGCCCAGCTTGGAGCGAACGACCTACACCGAACTGAGATACCTACAGCGTGAGCTATGA
GAAAGCGCCACGCTTCCCGAAGGGAGAAAGGCGGACAGGTATCCGGTAAGCGGCAGGGTCGGAACAGGAG
AGCGCACGAGGGAGCTTCCAGGGGGAAACGCCTGGTATCTTTATAGTCCTGTCGGGTTTCGCCACCTCTG
ACTTGAGCGTCGATTTTTGTGATGCTCGTCAGGGGGGCGGAGCCTATGGAAAAACGCCAGCAACGCGGCC
TTTTTACGGTTCCTGGCCTTTTGCTGGCCTTTTGCTCACATGATTTAAATGAAACTCGTAATCGGAGAAC
GGGTGCAATAGCAAGGACCAGATCGAACTTGACTGACGCAATTCTGAGCGTAGTCGAAACCCAGACAAGT
CGATCTCGCCAAGTAGCTGACTTGACTGGTTAATTAAGTTTCGATAGCCCAAGGTAACCAATGAGATTAG
GGAGGGAAGAAAGTTTGATGAACTACTTCTGACCCCTAGTGGTGTCCAGAAAAGACCATTAAAGGAATGT
CTTGATCGAAATCGAGAGATCGCCTGCAGGATAGCTGACGACCTTAAGGATAAATTTCTGGTAAGGAGGA
CACGTATGGAAGTGGGCAAGTTGGGGAAGCCGTATCCGTTGCTGAATCTGGCATATGTGGGAGTATAAGA
CGCGCAGCGTCGCATCAGGCATTTTTTTCTGCGCCAATGCCGGTAGATAGCAATCCGGCCCGAGGGGCAC
AAAAAACCCCTCAAGACCCGTTTAGAGGCCCCAAGGGGTTATGCTACGATACCGATAGAGATGGGCCAAT
ACCACATTTGTAGAGGTTTTACTTGCTTTAAAAAACCTCCCACACCTCCCCCTGAACCTGAAACATAAAA
TGAATGCAATTGTTGTTGTTAACTTGTTTATTGCAGCTTATAATGGTTACAAATAAAGCAATAGCATCAC
AAATTTCACAAATAAAGCATTTTTTTCACTGCATTCTAGTTGTGGTTTGTCCAAACTCATCAATGTATCT
TATCATGTCTGTGAGCTGAAGGTACGCTGTATCTCAGTCAGTCAAGCTAGCTTAGGTAGAATCTAAGCCG
AGAAGTGGATTGGGTATAGGTTTCCCCGACTGAAAGTAAAGGTTTTCAGTTAGGTTAAAGTTCACGACGT
CTACCTGAGCAATGTAATTGCGAGAGTTCATCCTACATAAAAGGAGTGAATAGATCGTGAATGGAAAGGC
GAAAACATTTATGTACCCCATGGTGGCGGCCGCTGGCGGGTGTGTCGAGTGGATGGTAGGATCGACAAAG
ATCTGATCTGACGGTTCACTAAACCAGCTCTGCTTATATAGACCTCCCACCGTACACGCCTACCGCCCAT
TTGCGTCAATGGGGCGGAGTTGTTACGACATTTTGGAAAGTCCCGTTGATTTTGGTGCCAAAACAAACTC
CCATTGACGTCAATGGGGTGGAGACTTGGAAATCCCCGTGAGTCAAACCGCTATCCACGCCCATTGATGT
ACTGCCAAAACCGCATCAGCATGGTAATAGCGATGACTAATACGTAGATGTACTGCCAAGTAGGAAAGTC
CCATAAGGTCATGTACTGGGCATAATGCCAGGCGGGCCATTTACCGTCATTGACGTCAATAGGGGGCGTA
CTTGGCATATGATACACTTGATGTACTGCCAAGTGGGCAGTTTACCGTAAATACTCCACCCATTGACGTC
AATGGAAAGTCCCTATTGGCGTTACTATGGGAACATACGTCATTATTGACGTCAATGGGCGGGGGTCGTT
GGGCGGTCAGCCAGGCGGGCCATTTACCGTAAGTTATGTAACGCGGAACTCCATATATGGGCTATGAACT
AATGACCCCGTAATTGATTACTAGA
Features (pLannotate 1.2.2; 15 found; start..end, strand, type, name):
     29..77      +  polyA_signal   poly(A) signal: synthetic polyadenylation signal
     95..141     +  terminator     T7 terminator: transcription terminator for bacteriophage T7 RNA polymerase
    146..217     -  misc_feature   5' β-globin insulator: insulator upstream of the human β-globin locus (Farrell et al., 2002)
    369..505     -  terminator     rrnG terminator: transcription terminator from the E. coli ribosomal RNA rrnG operon (Albrechtsen et al., 1991)
    518..1378    -  CDS            AmpR: β-lactamase; bla; confers resistance to ampicillin, carbenicillin, and related antibiotics
   1888..1952    +  CDS            bla(M) (fragment): β-lactamase lacking the signal sequence; bla(M); allows cytosolic expression of β-lactamase
   2124..2712    +  rep_origin     ori: high-copy-number ColE1/pMB1/pBR322/pUC origin of replication
   2938..3009    -  misc_feature   3' β-globin insulator: insulator downstream of the human β-globin locus (Farrell et al., 2002)
   3054..3190    -  terminator     rrnG terminator: transcription terminator from the E. coli ribosomal RNA rrnG operon (Albrechtsen et al., 1991)
   3220..3266    -  terminator     T7 terminator: transcription terminator for bacteriophage T7 RNA polymerase
   3289..3358    +  CDS            large T antigen (fragment): large T antigen from SV40 (simian virus 40)
   3381..3502    +  polyA_signal   SV40 poly(A) signal: SV40 polyadenylation signal
   3806..3857    -  promoter       CMVd2 promoter: truncated human cytomegalovirus (CMV) immediate early promoter that yields moderately reduced expression relative to the full-length promoter
   3920..3937    +  promoter       CMV promoter (fragment): human cytomegalovirus (CMV) immediate early promoter
   4010..4313    -  enhancer       CMV enhancer: human cytomegalovirus immediate early enhancer
