[The description below was written by a language model from this plasmid's Addgene catalogue record and pLannotate feature annotations shown in this document.]
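Description:
pGBW-m4133675 is a mammalian expression plasmid built on the pTwist_CMV_6 backbone and carrying the wild-type ORF10 open reading frame of SARS-CoV-2, a very short insert of about 110 bp. According to the catalogue entry, the coding sequence is driven by the CMV promoter and is fused at its C terminus to a backbone-encoded V5 epitope tag preceded by a TEV protease cleavage site, so the tag can be used for detection or pull-down and then removed. In bacteria the plasmid replicates from a high-copy ColE1/pUC-type origin and is selected with ampicillin through the β-lactamase (AmpR) gene. No mammalian selection marker is recorded, which suggests transient transfection as the likely use.

The automated feature table, generated from a 4,365 nt full-sequence record, picks up the backbone elements but does not annotate the ORF10 insert, the TEV site or the V5 tag themselves. It identifies a CMV enhancer together with short CMV promoter fragments, an SV40 polyadenylation signal, and a separate synthetic poly(A) signal for transcript 3' end processing. It also shows paired T7 and rrnG transcription terminators and 5' and 3' β-globin insulator elements flanking the bacterial maintenance region, an arrangement that helps isolate the expression cassette from read-through transcription and neighbouring regulatory influences. Small hits to bla(M) and SV40 large T antigen are only fragments, probably incidental matches rather than functional genes. The strand orientation of several CMV annotations is mixed, so the exact cassette layout cannot be read off the table alone. The plasmid belongs with reagents for expressing individual SARS-CoV-2 proteins in mammalian cells, for example to study ORF10 expression, localisation or interactions.
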