Addgene plasmid #153666: pGBW-m4133675
Purpose: Mammalian expression plasmid for SARS-CoV-2 ORF10 protein
Depositing lab: Ginkgo Bioworks & Benjie Chen. Depositing organization: Ginkgo Bioworks.
Backbone
  Vector backbone: pTwist_CMV_6
  Backbone size w/o insert (bp): 4180
  Vector type: Mammalian Expression
Growth in bacteria
  Bacterial resistance: Ampicillin, 100 μg/mL
  Growth temperature: 37°C
  Growth strain: DH5alpha
  Copy number: High Copy
Gene/Insert
  Gene/Insert name: SARS-CoV-2 ORF10 protein
  Species: Severe acute respiratory syndrome coronavirus 2
  Insert size (bp): 110
  Mutation: wt
  Entrez Gene: ORF10 (a.k.a. GU280_gp11)
  Promoter: CMV
  Tag / fusion protein: Cleavable TEV;V5 (C terminal on backbone)
  Cloning method: Unknown
Resource information
  A portion of this plasmid was derived from a plasmid made by: GinkgoBioworks
Depositor comments: NCBI reference sequence: 43740576
How to cite: pGBW-m4133675 was a gift from Ginkgo Bioworks & Benjie Chen (Addgene plasmid # 153666 ; http://n2t.net/addgene:153666 ; RRID:Addgene_153666)
